Addgene plasmid #78136: MAGE-A1Pro pGL4basic
Purpose: luciferase reporter plasmid
Depositing lab: Heidi Schwarzenbach. Depositing organization: Universitaetsklinikum Hamburg-Eppendorf. Publication: Methyl-CpG binding domain proteins and their involvement in the regulation of the MAGE-A1, MAGE-A2, MAGE-A3, and MAGE-A12 gene promoters. Wischnewski F, Friese O, Pantel K, Schwarzenbach H. Mol Cancer Res. 2007 Jul;5(7):749-59. 10.1158/1541-7786.MCR-06-0364 PubMed 17634428.
Backbone
  Vector backbone: pGL4basic
  Backbone manufacturer: Promega
  Vector type: Mammalian Expression, Luciferase
Growth in bacteria
  Bacterial resistance: Ampicillin, 100 μg/mL
  Growth temperature: 37°C
  Growth strain: DH5alpha
  Copy number: Unknown
Gene/Insert
  Gene/Insert name: MAGE-A1
  Species: H. sapiens (human)
  Mutation: contains -82/+116 of promoter
  Entrez Gene: MAGEA1 (a.k.a. CT1.1, MAGE1)
  Promoter: MAGE-A1
  Tag / fusion protein: luciferase (C terminal on backbone)
  Cloning method: Restriction Enzyme; 5′ cloning site KpnI (not destroyed); 3′ cloning site HindIII (not destroyed)
  Sequencing primers: 5′ RVprimer3; 3′ LucNRev
Terms and licenses: Academic/Nonprofit Terms; Industry Terms: Not Available to Industry
How to cite: MAGE-A1Pro pGL4basic was a gift from Heidi Schwarzenbach (Addgene plasmid # 78136 ; http://n2t.net/addgene:78136 ; RRID:Addgene_78136)
