[The description below was written by a language model from this plasmid's Addgene catalogue record and pLannotate feature annotations shown in this document.]
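Description:
MAGE-A1Pro pGL4basic is a firefly luciferase reporter plasmid for measuring the activity of the human MAGE-A1 gene promoter in mammalian cells. It is built on the promoterless Promega pGL4basic backbone, into which a short MAGE-A1 promoter fragment spanning positions -82 to +116 was inserted between KpnI and HindIII sites, both of which remain intact. The fragment lies immediately upstream of the synthetic luc2 luciferase coding sequence, so luciferase output depends on transcription driven by the cloned MAGE-A1 sequence. The catalogue lists luciferase as a C-terminal fusion on the backbone, but the insert is described as a promoter segment, so luciferase acts here as a transcriptional reporter rather than a protein tag. The promoter itself is not annotated in the feature table, although the unannotated stretch preceding luc2 is consistent with its location.

Downstream of luc2, an SV40 polyadenylation signal terminates the reporter transcript. Upstream of the cloning region, a synthetic poly(A) signal and an RNA polymerase II transcriptional pause site from the human α2 globin gene reduce read-through from the plasmid backbone, lowering background signal. The plasmid is propagated in E. coli through a high-copy ColE1/pUC-type origin and selected with ampicillin via the β-lactamase gene. The short SV40 large T antigen and tetracycline resistance fragments detected by annotation appear to be non-functional remnants, and no mammalian selection marker is annotated, which suits transient transfection assays. The associated study concerns methyl-CpG binding domain proteins in the regulation of MAGE-A gene promoters, suggesting use in examining methylation-dependent control of MAGE-A1 transcription.
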