Features (pLannotate 1.2.2; 9 found; start..end, strand, type, name):
    251..1903    +  CDS            luciferase: firefly luciferase synthetic luc2 version of the luciferase gene
   1947..2068    -  polyA_signal   SV40 poly(A) signal: SV40 polyadenylation signal
   2091..2159    -  CDS            large T antigen (fragment): large T antigen from SV40 (simian virus 40)
   2175..2307    +  CDS            TcR (fragment): tetracycline efflux protein; tet; confers resistance to tetracycline
   2487..3075    -  rep_origin     ori: high-copy-number ColE1/pMB1/pBR322/pUC origin of replication
   3275..4135    -  CDS            AmpR: β-lactamase confers resistance to ampicillin, carbenicillin, and related antibiotics
   4136..4177    -  promoter       AmpR promoter (fragment): bla
   4240..4288    +  polyA_signal   poly(A) signal: synthetic polyadenylation signal
   4302..4393    +  misc_feature   pause site: RNA polymerase II transcriptional pause signal from the human α2 globin gene
>Addgene plasmid #78136 | MAGE-A1Pro pGL4basic | addgene full sequence | sequence record 146958 | Addgene assembled sequence
GGCCTAACTGGCCGGTACCGTTCCCGCCAGGAAACATCCGGGTGCCCGGATGTGACGCCACTGACTTGCG
CATTGTGGGGCAGAGAGAAGCGAGGTTTCCATTCTGAGGGACGGCGTAGAGTTCGGCCGAAGGAGCCTGA
CCCAGGCTCTGTGAGGAGGCAAGGTGAGAGGCTGAGGGAGGACTGAGGACCCCGCCACTCCAAATAGAGA
GCCCCAAGCTTGGCAATCCGGTACTGTTGGTAAAGCCACCATGGAAGATGCCAAAAACATTAAGAAGGGC
CCAGCGCCATTCTACCCACTCGAAGACGGGACCGCCGGCGAGCAGCTGCACAAAGCCATGAAGCGCTACG
CCCTGGTGCCCGGCACCATCGCCTTTACCGACGCACATATCGAGGTGGACATTACCTACGCCGAGTACTT
CGAGATGAGCGTTCGGCTGGCAGAAGCTATGAAGCGCTATGGGCTGAATACAAACCATCGGATCGTGGTG
TGCAGCGAGAATAGCTTGCAGTTCTTCATGCCCGTGTTGGGTGCCCTGTTCATCGGTGTGGCTGTGGCCC
CAGCTAACGACATCTACAACGAGCGCGAGCTGCTGAACAGCATGGGCATCAGCCAGCCCACCGTCGTATT
CGTGAGCAAGAAAGGGCTGCAAAAGATCCTCAACGTGCAAAAGAAGCTACCGATCATACAAAAGATCATC
ATCATGGATAGCAAGACCGACTACCAGGGCTTCCAAAGCATGTACACCTTCGTGACTTCCCATTTGCCAC
CCGGCTTCAACGAGTACGACTTCGTGCCCGAGAGCTTCGACCGGGACAAAACCATCGCCCTGATCATGAA
CAGTAGTGGCAGTACCGGATTGCCCAAGGGCGTAGCCCTACCGCACCGCACCGCTTGTGTCCGATTCAGT
CATGCCCGCGACCCCATCTTCGGCAACCAGATCATCCCCGACACCGCTATCCTCAGCGTGGTGCCATTTC
ACCACGGCTTCGGCATGTTCACCACGCTGGGCTACTTGATCTGCGGCTTTCGGGTCGTGCTCATGTACCG
CTTCGAGGAGGAGCTATTCTTGCGCAGCTTGCAAGACTATAAGATTCAATCTGCCCTGCTGGTGCCCACA
CTATTTAGCTTCTTCGCTAAGAGCACTCTCATCGACAAGTACGACCTAAGCAACTTGCACGAGATCGCCA
GCGGCGGGGCGCCGCTCAGCAAGGAGGTAGGTGAGGCCGTGGCCAAACGCTTCCACCTACCAGGCATCCG
CCAGGGCTACGGCCTGACAGAAACAACCAGCGCCATTCTGATCACCCCCGAAGGGGACGACAAGCCTGGC
GCAGTAGGCAAGGTGGTGCCCTTCTTCGAGGCTAAGGTGGTGGACTTGGACACCGGTAAGACACTGGGTG
TGAACCAGCGCGGCGAGCTGTGCGTCCGTGGCCCCATGATCATGAGCGGCTACGTTAACAACCCCGAGGC
TACAAACGCTCTCATCGACAAGGACGGCTGGCTGCACAGCGGCGACATCGCCTACTGGGACGAGGACGAG
CACTTCTTCATCGTGGACCGGCTGAAGAGCCTGATCAAATACAAGGGCTACCAGGTAGCCCCAGCCGAAC
TGGAGAGCATCCTGCTGCAACACCCCAACATCTTCGACGCCGGGGTCGCCGGCCTGCCCGACGACGATGC
CGGCGAGCTGCCCGCCGCAGTCGTCGTGCTGGAACACGGTAAAACCATGACCGAGAAGGAGATCGTGGAC
TATGTGGCCAGCCAGGTTACAACCGCCAAGAAGCTGCGCGGTGGTGTTGTGTTCGTGGACGAGGTGCCTA
AAGGACTGACCGGCAAGTTGGACGCCCGCAAGATCCGCGAGATTCTCATTAAGGCCAAGAAGGGCGGCAA
GATCGCCGTGTAATAATTCTAGAGTCGGGGCGGCCGGCCGCTTCGAGCAGACATGATAAGATACATTGAT
GAGTTTGGACAAACCACAACTAGAATGCAGTGAAAAAAATGCTTTATTTGTGAAATTTGTGATGCTATTG
CTTTATTTGTAACCATTATAAGCTGCAATAAACAAGTTAACAACAACAATTGCATTCATTTTATGTTTCA
GGTTCAGGGGGAGGTGTGGGAGGTTTTTTAAAGCAAGTAAAACCTCTACAAATGTGGTAAAATCGATAAG
GATCCGTCGACCGATGCCCTTGAGAGCCTTCAACCCAGTCAGCTCCTTCCGGTGGGCGCGGGGCATGACT
ATCGTCGCCGCACTTATGACTGTCTTCTTTATCATGCAACTCGTAGGACAGGTGCCGGCAGCGCTCTTCC
GCTTCCTCGCTCACTGACTCGCTGCGCTCGGTCGTTCGGCTGCGGCGAGCGGTATCAGCTCACTCAAAGG
CGGTAATACGGTTATCCACAGAATCAGGGGATAACGCAGGAAAGAACATGTGAGCAAAAGGCCAGCAAAA
GGCCAGGAACCGTAAAAAGGCCGCGTTGCTGGCGTTTTTCCATAGGCTCCGCCCCCCTGACGAGCATCAC
AAAAATCGACGCTCAAGTCAGAGGTGGCGAAACCCGACAGGACTATAAAGATACCAGGCGTTTCCCCCTG
GAAGCTCCCTCGTGCGCTCTCCTGTTCCGACCCTGCCGCTTACCGGATACCTGTCCGCCTTTCTCCCTTC
GGGAAGCGTGGCGCTTTCTCATAGCTCACGCTGTAGGTATCTCAGTTCGGTGTAGGTCGTTCGCTCCAAG
CTGGGCTGTGTGCACGAACCCCCCGTTCAGCCCGACCGCTGCGCCTTATCCGGTAACTATCGTCTTGAGT
CCAACCCGGTAAGACACGACTTATCGCCACTGGCAGCAGCCACTGGTAACAGGATTAGCAGAGCGAGGTA
TGTAGGCGGTGCTACAGAGTTCTTGAAGTGGTGGCCTAACTACGGCTACACTAGAAGAACAGTATTTGGT
ATCTGCGCTCTGCTGAAGCCAGTTACCTTCGGAAAAAGAGTTGGTAGCTCTTGATCCGGCAAACAAACCA
CCGCTGGTAGCGGTGGTTTTTTTGTTTGCAAGCAGCAGATTACGCGCAGAAAAAAAGGATCTCAAGAAGA
TCCTTTGATCTTTTCTACGGGGTCTGACGCTCAGTGGAACGAAAACTCACGTTAAGGGATTTTGGTCATG
AGATTATCAAAAAGGATCTTCACCTAGATCCTTTTAAATTAAAAATGAAGTTTTAAATCAATCTAAAGTA
TATATGAGTAAACTTGGTCTGACAGCGGCCGCAAATGCTAAACCACTGCAGTGGTTACCAGTGCTTGATC
AGTGAGGCACCGATCTCAGCGATCTGCCTATTTCGTTCGTCCATAGTGGCCTGACTCCCCGTCGTGTAGA
TCACTACGATTCGTGAGGGCTTACCATCAGGCCCCAGCGCAGCAATGATGCCGCGAGAGCCGCGTTCACC
GGCCCCCGATTTGTCAGCAATGAACCAGCCAGCAGGGAGGGCCGAGCGAAGAAGTGGTCCTGCTACTTTG
TCCGCCTCCATCCAGTCTATGAGCTGCTGTCGTGATGCTAGAGTAAGAAGTTCGCCAGTGAGTAGTTTCC
GAAGAGTTGTGGCCATTGCTACTGGCATCGTGGTATCACGCTCGTCGTTCGGTATGGCTTCGTTCAACTC
TGGTTCCCAGCGGTCAAGCCGGGTCACATGATCACCCATATTATGAAGAAATGCAGTCAGCTCCTTAGGG
CCTCCGATCGTTGTCAGAAGTAAGTTGGCCGCGGTGTTGTCGCTCATGGTAATGGCAGCACTACACAATT
CTCTTACCGTCATGCCATCCGTAAGATGCTTTTCCGTGACCGGCGAGTACTCAACCAAGTCGTTTTGTGA
GTAGTGTATACGGCGACCAAGCTGCTCTTGCCCGGCGTCTATACGGGACAACACCGCGCCACATAGCAGT
ACTTTGAAAGTGCTCATCATCGGGAATCGTTCTTCGGGGCGGAAAGACTCAAGGATCTTGCCGCTATTGA
GATCCAGTTCGATATAGCCCACTCTTGCACCCAGTTGATCTTCAGCATCTTTTACTTTCACCAGCGTTTC
GGGGTGTGCAAAAACAGGCAAGCAAAATGCCGCAAAGAAGGGAATGAGTGCGACACGAAAATGTTGGATG
CTCATACTCGTCCTTTTTCAATATTATTGAAGCATTTATCAGGGTTACTAGTACGTCTCTCAAGGATAAG
TAAGTAATATTAAGGTACGGGAGGTATTGGACAGGCCGCAATAAAATATCTTTATTTTCATTACATCTGT
GTGTTGGTTTTTTGTGTGAATCGATAGTACTAACATACGCTCTCCATCAAAACAAAACGAAACAAAACAA
ACTAGCAAAATAGGCTGTCCCCAGTGCAAGTGCAGGTGCCAGAACATTTCTCT
