>Addgene plasmid #78136 | MAGE-A1Pro pGL4basic | addgene partial sequence | sequence record 146945 | RVprimer3 5'-CTAGCAAAATAGGCTGTCCC-3'
ACATTTCTCTGGCCTAACTGGCCGGTACCGTTCCCGCCAGGAAACATCCGGGTGCCCGGATGTGACGCCA
CTGACTTGCGCATTGTGGGGCAGAGAGAAGCGAGGTTTCCATTCTGAGGGACGGCGTAGAGTTCGGCCGA
AGGAGCCTGACCCAGGCTCTGTGAGGAGGCAAGGTGAGAGGCTGAGGGAGGACTGAGGACCCCGCCACTC
CAAATAGAGAGCCCCAAGCTTGGCAATCCGGTACTGTTGGTAAAGCCACCATGGAAGATGCCAAAAACAT
TAAGAAGGGCCCAGCGCCATTCTACCCACTCGAAGACGGGACCGCCGGCGAGCAGCTGCACAAAGCCATG
AAGCGCTACGCCCTGGTGCCCGGCACCATCGCCTTTACCGACGCACATATCGAGGTGGACATTACCTACG
CCGAGTACTTCGAGATGAGCGTTCGGCTGGCAGAAGCTATGAAGCGCTATGGGCTGAATACAAACCATCG
GATCGTGGTGTGCAGCGAGAATAGCTTGCAGTTCTTCATGCCCGTGTTGGGTGCCCTGTTCATCGGTGTG
GCTGTGGCCCCAGCTAACGACATCTACAACGAGCGCGAGCTGCTGAACAGCATGGGCATCAGCCAGCCCA
CCGTCGTATTCGTGAGCAAGAAAGGGCTGCAAAAGATCCTCAACGTGCAAAAGAAGCTACCGATCATACA
AAAGATCATCATCATGGATAGCAAGACCGACTACCAGGGCTTCCAAAGCATGTACACCTTCGTGACTTCC
CATTTGCCACCCGGCTTCAACGAGTACGACTTCGTGCCCGAGAGCTTCGACCGGGACAAAACCAT
