>Addgene plasmid #78136 | MAGE-A1Pro pGL4basic | addgene partial sequence | sequence record 146949 | EBV-rev 5'-GTGGTTTGTCCAAACTCATC-3'
GCGGCCGGCCGCCCCGACTCTAGAATTATTACACGGCGATCTTGCCGCCCTTCTTGGCCTTAATGAGAAT
CTCGCGGATCTTGCGGGCGTCCAACTTGCCGGTCAGTCCTTTAGGCACCTCGTCCACGAACACAACACCA
CCGCGCAGCTTCTTGGCGGTTGTAACCTGGCTGGCCACATAGTCCACGATCTCCTTCTCGGTCATGGTTT
TACCGTGTTCCAGCACGACGACTGCGGCGGGCAGCTCGCCGGCATCGTCGTCGGGCAGGCCGGCGACCCC
GGCGTCGAAGATGTTGGGGTGTTGCAGCAGGATGCTCTCCAGTTCGGCTGGGGCTACCTGGTAGCCCTTG
TATTTGATCAGGCTCTTCAGCCGGTCCACGATGAAGAAGTGCTCGTCCTCGTCCCAGTAGGCGATGTCGC
CGCTGTGCAGCCAGCCGTCCTTGTCGATGAGAGCGTTTGTAGCCTCGGGGTTGTTAACGTAGCCGCTCAT
GATCATGGGGCCACGGACGCACAGCTCGCCGCGCTGGTTCACACCCAGTGTCTTACCGGTGTCCAAGTCC
ACCACCTTAGCCTCGAAGAAGGGCACCACCTTGCCTACTGCGCCAGGCTTGTCGTCCCCTTCGGGGGTGA
TCAGAATGGCGCTGGTTGTTTCTGTCAGGCCGTAGCCCTGGCGGATGCCTGGTAGGTGGAAGCGTTTGGC
CACGGCCTCACCTACCTCCTTGCTGAGCGGCGCCCCGCCGCTGGCGATCTCGTGCAAGTTGCTTAGGTCG
TACTTGTCGATGAGAGTGCTCTTAGCGAAGAAGCTAAATAGTGTGGGCACCAGCAGGGCAGATTGAATCT
TATAGTCTTGCAAGCTGCGCAAGAATAGCTCCTCCTCGAAGCGGTACATGAGCACGACCCGAAAGCCGCA
